>Addgene plasmid #180527 | KTK_002 | addgene full sequence | sequence record 359428 | Addgene NGS Result
TCGGTCTCTGACCTTGACAGCTAGCTCAGTCCTAGGTATTGTGCTAGCTGGCTGAGACCAAGATTATCAA
AAAGGATCTTCACCTAGATCCTTTTAAATTAAAAATGAAGTTTTAAATCAATCTAAAGTATATATGAGTA
AACTTGGTCTGACAGTTACCAATGCTTAATCAGTGAGGCACCTATCTCAGCGATCTGTCTATTTCGTTCA
TCCATAGTTGCCTGACTCCCCGTCGTGTAGATAACTACGATACGGGAGGGCTTACCATCTGGCCCCAGTG
CTGCAATGATACCGCGGGACCCACGCTCACCGGCTCCAGATTTATCAGCAATAAACCAGCCAGCCGGAAG
GGCCGAGCGCAGAAGTGGTCCTGCAACTTTATCCGCCTCCATCCAGTCTATTAATTGTTGCCGGGAAGCT
AGAGTAAGTAGTTCGCCAGTTAATAGTTTGCGCAACGTTGTTGCCATTGCTACAGGCATCGTGGTGTCAC
GCTCGTCGTTTGGTATGGCTTCATTCAGCTCCGGTTCCCAACGATCAAGGCGAGTTACATGATCCCCCAT
GTTGTGCAAAAAAGCGGTTAGCTCCTTCGGTCCTCCGATCGTTGTCAGAAGTAAGTTGGCCGCAGTGTTA
TCACTCATGGTTATGGCAGCACTGCATAATTCTCTTACTGTCATGCCATCCGTAAGATGCTTTTCTGTGA
CTGGTGAGTACTCAACCAAGTCATTCTGAGAATAGTGTATGCGGCGACCGAGTTGCTCTTGCCCGGCGTC
AATACGGGATAATACCGCGCCACATAGCAGAACTTTAAAAGTGCTCATCATTGGAAAACGTTCTTCGGGG
CGAAAACTCTCAAGGATCTTACCGCTGTTGAGATCCAGTTCGATGTAACCCACTCGTGCACCCAACTGAT
CTTCAGCATCTTTTACTTTCACCAGCGTTTCTGGGTGAGCAAAAACAGGAAGGCAAAATGCCGCAAAAAA
GGGAATAAGGGCGACACGGAAATGTTGAATACTCATACTCTTCCTTTTTCAATATTATTGAAGCATTTAT
CAGGGTTATTGTCTCATGAGCGGATACATATTTGAATGTATTTAGAAAAATAAACAAATAGGGGTTCCGC
GCACATTTCCCCGAAAAGTGCCACCTGTCATGACCAAAATCCCTTAACGTGAGTTTTCGTTCCACTGAGC
GTCAGACCCCGTAGAAAAGATCAAAGGATCTTCTTGAGATCCTTTTTTTCTGCGCGTAATCTGCTGCTTG
CAAACAAAAAAACCACCGCTACCAGCGGTGGTTTGTTTGCCGGATCAAGAGCTACCAACTCTTTTTCCGA
AGGTAACTGGCTTCAGCAGAGCGCAGATACCAAATACTGTTCTTCTAGTGTAGCCGTAGTTAGGCCACCA
CTTCAAGAACTCTGTAGCACCGCCTACATACCTCGCTCTGCTAATCCTGTTACCAGTGGCTGCTGCCAGT
GGCGATAAGTCGTGTCTTACCGGGTTGGACTCAAGACGATAGTTACCGGATAAGGCGCAGCGGTCGGGCT
GAACGGGGGGTTCGTGCACACAGCCCAGCTTGGAGCGAACGACCTACACCGAACTGAGATACCTACAGCG
TGAGCTATGAGAAAGCGCCACGCTTCCCGAAGGGAGAAAGGCGGACAGGTATCCGGTAAGCGGCAGGGTC
GGAACAGGAGAGCGCACGAGGGAGCTTCCAGGGGGAAACGCCTGGTATCTTTATAGTCCTGTCGGGTTTC
GCCACCTCTGACTTGAGCGTCGATTTTTGTGATGCTCGTCAGGGGGGCGGAGCCTATGGAAAAACGCCAG
CAACGCGGCCTTTTTACGGTTCCTGGCCTTTTGCTGGCCTTTTGCTCACATGTTCTTTCCTGCGTTATCC
CCTGATTCTGTGGATAACCGTAG
Features (pLannotate 1.2.2; 4 found; start..end, strand, type, name):
     14..39      +  promoter       J23119(SpeI) promoter (fragment): bacterial promoter (Registry of Standard Biological Parts BBa J23119) modified to end with an SpeI site
    156..1016    -  CDS            AmpR: β-lactamase; bla; confers resistance to ampicillin, carbenicillin, and related antibiotics
   1017..1121    -  promoter       AmpR promoter: bla
   1224..1812    +  rep_origin     ori: high-copy-number ColE1/pMB1/pBR322/pUC origin of replication
