[The description below was written by a language model from this plasmid's Addgene catalogue record and pLannotate feature annotations shown in this document.]
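Description:
KTK_002 is a small bacterial entry (part-storage) vector from the Komagataeibacter Tool Kit, a modular cloning system developed for assembling multigene constructs and programming protein secretion in cellulose-producing bacteria. Its payload is the synthetic constitutive promoter J23104, a member of the Anderson family of sigma-70 promoters from the Registry of Standard Biological Parts. The plasmid holds this promoter as a reusable part for assembly into larger expression units rather than driving a gene itself; no coding sequence or reporter lies downstream of the promoter in the annotated sequence.

The sequenced plasmid is 1,913 nt and carries only four annotated features. A short promoter fragment near the start of the record was matched by the annotation software to J23119. This match most likely reflects the high similarity between Anderson promoters, which differ from the J23119 consensus at only a few positions, so it is consistent with the catalogued J23104 insert. The remainder is a minimal propagation backbone: a β-lactamase gene (AmpR) with its native bla promoter for ampicillin selection, and a high-copy ColE1/pUC-type origin for maintenance in E. coli cloning strains.

The catalogue lists pSEVA331 as the backbone. However, the compact size, ampicillin marker and pUC-type origin do not match what is generally expected of that broad-host-range vector (chloramphenicol resistance and a pBBR1 replicon). The listed backbone may therefore refer to the toolkit's destination vectors rather than to this entry plasmid. The record does not state the flanking cloning sites or overhangs used for part assembly.
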