Addgene plasmid #180527: KTK_002
Purpose: Entry vector containing J23104 promoter
Depositing lab: Tom Ellis. Depositing organization: Imperial College London. Publication: Komagataeibacter Tool Kit (KTK): A Modular Cloning System for Multigene Constructs and Programmed Protein Secretion from Cellulose Producing Bacteria. Goosens VJ, Walker KT, Aragon SM, Singh A, Senthivel VR, Dekker L, Caro-Astorga J, Buat MLA, Song W, Lee KY, Ellis T. ACS Synth Biol. 2021 Dec 17;10(12):3422-3434. doi: 10.1021/acssynbio.1c00358. Epub 2021 Nov 12. PubMed 34767345.
Backbone
  Vector backbone: pSEVA331
  Vector type: Bacterial Expression
Growth in bacteria
  Bacterial resistance: Ampicillin, 100 μg/mL
  Growth temperature: 37°C
  Growth strain: DH5alpha
  Copy number: High Copy
Gene/Insert
  Gene/Insert name: J23104 promoter
  Species: Synthetic
  Cloning method: Restriction Enzyme; 5′ cloning site unknown (unknown if destroyed)
Terms and licenses: Academic/Nonprofit Terms; Industry Terms: Not Available to Industry
Depositor comments: Read the preprint at https://www.biorxiv.org/content/10.1101/2021.06.09.447691v1.full
How to cite: KTK_002 was a gift from Tom Ellis (Addgene plasmid # 180527 ; http://n2t.net/addgene:180527 ; RRID:Addgene_180527)
